Addgene plasmid #117029: SG-C-Int-0
Purpose: Constitutive integrase cassette - NO integrases
Depositing lab: Jerome Bonnet. Depositing organization: CNRS UMR 5048, INSERM U1054, Centre de Biochimie Structurale. Publication: Hierarchical composition of reliable recombinase logic devices. Guiziou S, Mayonove P, Bonnet J. Nat Commun. 2019 Jan 28;10(1):456. doi: 10.1038/s41467-019-08391-y. PubMed 30692530.
Backbone
  Vector backbone: J66100
  Backbone size w/o insert (bp): 2327
  Vector type: Synthetic Biology
Growth in bacteria
  Bacterial resistance: Ampicillin, 100 μg/mL
  Growth temperature: 37°C
  Growth strain: DH5alpha
  Copy number: High Copy
Gene/Insert
  Gene/Insert name: Constitutive integrase cassette - NO integrases
  Species: Synthetic
  Insert size (bp): 1071
  Cloning method: Gibson Cloning
Terms and licenses: Academic/Nonprofit Terms; Industry Terms: Not Available to Industry
How to cite: SG-C-Int-0 was a gift from Jerome Bonnet (Addgene plasmid # 117029 ; http://n2t.net/addgene:117029 ; RRID:Addgene_117029)
