[The description below was written by a language model from this plasmid's Addgene catalogue record and pLannotate feature annotations shown in this document.]
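Description:
SG-C-Int-0 is a small bacterial synthetic-biology plasmid built on the J66100 backbone and intended for use in E. coli. It carries a high-copy ColE1/pUC-type origin of replication and an ampicillin resistance gene (β-lactamase) driven by its native bla promoter, with a lambda t0 terminator lying between the origin and the resistance cassette. A cat promoter is also annotated, in reverse orientation, next to the AmpR gene, but no chloramphenicol resistance coding sequence is detected, so this looks like a backbone remnant rather than a functional marker.

The insert, assembled by Gibson cloning, is described as a constitutive integrase cassette containing no integrases. It belongs to a set of constructs made for recombinase-based logic devices, in which serine integrases supplied from a cassette act on separate target devices. The feature table is consistent with an "empty" version: the only coding sequence annotated on the plasmid is AmpR. The insert region shows only regulatory parts, namely short fragments matching the trc promoter and the strong constitutive J23119 promoter, together with the rrnB T1 and T7Te terminators, and a further putative bacterial terminator lies near the end of the sequence. The promoter matches are partial, so the exact identity of the promoters in the cassette cannot be confirmed from the annotation.

The record does not spell out its use. As the integrase-free member of a constitutive integrase series, it most plausibly serves as the baseline or negative control, representing the "no input" state against which logic devices exposed to one or more constitutively expressed integrases are compared.
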