Features (pLannotate 1.2.2; 10 found; start..end, strand, type, name):
     81..105     +  promoter       trc promoter (fragment): strong E. coli promoter; hybrid between the trp and lac UV5 promoters
    183..254     +  terminator     rrnB T1 terminator: transcription terminator T1 from the E. coli rrnB gene
    270..297     +  terminator     T7Te terminator: phage T7 early transcription terminator
    546..570     +  promoter       J23119(SpeI) promoter (fragment): bacterial promoter (Registry of Standard Biological Parts BBa J23119) modified to end with an SpeI site
   1324..1931    -  rep_origin     ori: high-copy-number ColE1/pMB1/pBR322/pUC origin of replication
   2029..2063    -  terminator     lambda t0 terminator: minimal transcription terminator from phage lambda (Scholtissek and Grosse, 1987)
   2139..2208    +  promoter       AmpR promoter: bla
   2211..3071    +  CDS            AmpR: β-lactamase; bla; confers resistance to ampicillin, carbenicillin, and related antibiotics
   3075..3177    -  promoter       cat promoter: promoter of the E. coli cat gene encoding chloramphenicol acetyltransferase
   3354..3397    -  terminator     bacterial terminator: putative bacterial transcription terminator
>Addgene plasmid #117029 | SG-C-Int-0 | addgene full sequence | sequence record 236366 | Addgene NGS Result
GATACTGTTACTTACCGATTATTGTGAAGAACCAGACCGTTTGTTGTAGCACACTCGGCGAAAATCTGAA
TAGTAACTTCTTGACAATTAATCATCCGGCTCGTAATTTATGTGGAAAAGAGGAGAAATACTAGATAAAG
TTGTGCCGTATCCAGCGGTTACCAATAATAGTCTCCAGGCATCAAATAAAACGAAAGGCTCAGTCGAAAG
ACTGGGCCTTTCGTTTTATCTGTTGTTTGTCGGTGAACGCTCTCTACTAGAGTCACACTGGCTCACCTTC
GGGTGGGCCTTTCTGCGTTTATATAGTAAAGTTCCAATAAGACTCCAGGTATCTGTCCGTGTAAAAAAGA
GTATTGACTTCGCATCTTTTTGTACCTATAATGTGTGGATCACACAGGAAAGTACTAGATTGAACCTCTA
CTACGAGTGAGTTGAGATTACAGCCTTACTCGGTACCAAATTCCAGAAAAGAGACGCTTTCGAGCGTCTT
TTTTCGTTTTGGTCCCTTACGCTATTATTGAAGCCAGTCTGTTACCGAAGTGAAATTGACGGCTAGCTCA
GTCCTAGGTACAGTGCTAGCCAGAGGAAGGAGGCTCGAACGATTACGGATTGCTCTACTGTGACTGAAGT
TTACAACCCAATTATTGAAGGCCGCTAACGCGGCCTTTTTTTGTTTCTGGTCTCCCTGAGGCACAGAGAT
TTACTTTATTCACGACTTCAGATACGCACAGCTAACACCACGTCGTCCCTATCTGCTGCCCTAGGTCTAT
GAGTGGTTGCTGGATAACTTTACGGGCATGCATAAGGCTCGTATGATATATTCAGGGAGACCACAACGGT
TTCCCTCTACAAATAATTTTGTTTAACTTTAGTAATTTCAACAAAATAACTAGGATTCGAAATACGGTCT
ACTACAGAAGGGTGGTTTATCTTACTCAACGACGAACAATAAGGCCTCCCTAACGGGGGGCCTTTTTTAT
TGATAACAAAAAGATTTCCCTCGTCACGCAGTAAGTATTTATCGTAGAAGATCACTTTTATCGGTTTCCA
GAACAGGTAAGAGCCAATAGTGATTACTTCGCGTTATGCAGGCTTCCTCGCTCACTGACTCGCTGCGCTC
GGTCGTTCGGCTGCGGCGAGCGGTATCAGCTCACTCAAAGGCGGTAATCCTAGCTAGGGCGTTCGGCTGC
GGCGAGCGGTATCAGCTCACTCAAAGGCGGTAATACGGTTATCCACAGAATCAGGGGATAACGCAGGAAA
GAACATGTGAGCAAAAGGCCAGCAAAAGGCCAGGAACCGTAAAAAGGCCGCGTTGCTGGCGTTTTTCCAT
AGGCTCCGCCCCCCTGACGAGCATCACAAAAATCGACGCTCAAGTCAGAGGTGGCGAAACCCGACAGGAC
TATAAAGATACCAGGCGTTTCCCCCTGGAAGCTCCCTCGTGCGCTCTCCTGTTCCGACCCTGCCGCTTAC
CGGATACCTGTCCGCCTTTCTCCCTTCGGGAAGCGTGGCGCTTTCTCATAGCTCACGCTGTAGGTATCTC
AGTTCGGTGTAGGTCGTTCGCTCCAAGCTGGGCTGTGTGCACGAACCCCCCGTTCAGCCCGACCGCTGCG
CCTTATCCGGTAACTATCGTCTTGAGTCCAACCCGGTAAGACACGACTTATCGCCACTGGCCACGACTTA
TCGCCACTGGCAGCAGCCACTGGTAACAGGATTAGCAGAGCGAGGTATGTAGGCGGTGCTACAGAGTTCT
TGAAGTGGTGGCCTAACTACGGCTACACTAGAAGGACAGTATTTGGTATCTGCGCTCTGCTGAAGCCAGT
TACCTTCGGAAAAAGAGTTGGTAGCTCTTGATCCGGCAAACAAACCACCGCTGGTAGCGGTGGTTTTTTG
TTTGCAAGCAGCAGATTACGCGCAGAAAAAAAGGATCTCAAGAAGATCCTTTGATCTTTTCTACGGGGTC
TGACGCTCAGTGGAACGAAAACTCACGTTAAGGGATTTTGGTCATGACTTGTGCTTGGATTCTCACCAAT
AAAAAACGCCCGGCGGCAACCGAGCGTTCTGAACAAATCCAGATGGAGTTCTGAGGTCATTACTGGATCT
ATCAGCAGGAGTCCAAGCGAGCTCGATATCACTAAATACATTCAAATATCTATCCGCTCATGAGACAATA
ACCCTGATAAATGCTTCAATAATATTGAAAAAGGAAGAATATGAGTATTCAACATTTCCGTGTCGCCCTT
ATTCCCTTTTTTGCGGCATTTTGCCTTCCTGTTTTTGCTCACCCAGAAACGCTGGTGAAAGTAAAAGATG
CCGAAGATCAGTTGGGTGCACGTGTGGGTTACATCGAACTGGACCTCAACAGCGGTAAGATTCTTGAGAG
TTTTCGCCCCGAAGAACGTTTCCCAATGATGAGCACTTTTAAAGTTCTGCTCTGTGGCGCGGTATTATCC
CGTATTGACGCCGGGCAAGAGCAACTCGGTCGCCGCATACACTATTCTCAGAATGACTTGGTTGAGTACT
CACCAGTCACAGAAAAGCATCTTACGGACGGCATGACAGTACGCGAATTATGCAGCGCTGCCATAACCAT
GAGTGATAACACGGCGGCCAACTTACTTCTGACAACGATCGGAGGACCGAAGGAGCTTACCGCTTTTTTG
CACAACATGGGTGATCATGTAACTCGCCTTGATCGTTGGGAACCGGAGCTGAATGAAGCCATACCAAACG
ACGAGCGTGACACCACGATGCCTGTAGCTATGGCAACAACGTTGCGCAAACTCTTAACTGGCGAACTTCT
TACTCTCGCTTCCCGGCAACAATTAATAGACTGGATGGAGGCGGATAAAGTTGCAGGACCACTTCTGCGC
TCGGCCCTTCCGGCTGGCTGGTTTATTGCTGATAAATCTGGAGCCGGTGAGCGTGGGTCTCGCGGTATCA
TTGCAGCACTGGGGCCAGATGGTAAGCCCTCCCGTATCGTAGTTATCTACACGACGGGGAGTCAGGCAAC
TATGGATGAACGAAATAGACAGATCGCTGAGATAGGTGCCTCCCTGATTAAGCATTGGTAATAATTTAGC
TTCCTTAGCTCCTGAAAATCTCGATAACTCAAAAAATACGCCCGGTAGTGATCTTATTTCATTATGGTGA
AAGTTGGAACCTCTTACGTGCCGATCAACGTCTCATTTTCGCCAGATATCGACGTCTAAGAAACCATTAT
TATCATGACATTAACCTATAAAAATAGGCGTATCACGAGGCCCTTTCGTCTTCACCTCGAGTGCCACCTG
ACGTCTAAGAAACCATTATTATCATGACATTAACCTATAAAAATAGGCGTATCACGAGGCAGAATTTCAG
ATAAAAAAAATCCTTAGCTTTCGCTAAGGATGATTTCTGGA
